>Addgene plasmid #51934 | pGL3-alphaMHC 3300bp | addgene partial sequence | sequence record 86098 | LucNRev 5'-CCTTATGCAGTTGCTCTCC-3'
ATGGCGCCGGGCCTTTCTTTATGTTTTTGGCGTCTTCCATGGTGGCTTTACCAACAGTACCGGAATGCCA
AGCTTTGGCTCACTGGGAGATTGCTTACTTGACGTGTATGAAGCCCTGGGTTTGATTCCCAGCATTCTGA
CACAGAAAGAAAGGAAGGATAAAAATGAAGGGGGGGGGGGAGGCAGTGGAGTGAGAAACACGTGGAAAAG
GAGAACACACAAGAAGGCAAGGCAGAGAGAGTAGAGACAGATGGAGTAGACAGCACCGGGCAAATCTTTC
TGAACACTAAGAGCCAAGATTAATCAAGACAAGGGAGGGAGGAGGCAGTGGAAGGGAAGGGGCATCCAGT
AGAAACATCCTGCCACCGAGAACTTCCCAGGCCGGTGGGAGGAGCCCCACTTCCAGGGAAGACACTTTCC
CTCTAGGTGGGGACAGGTCTGGTGCGGTTGGAGAGCCCCCACGCTAAACTCCTTCTTACCTGGGATGGAG
AAATCTCGGTCTGACAGCTCTCAGCGCTCCAGCCCCTTTATAGCTCATTCCACGTGCCTGCTGCCTAAAT
TTGGAGTCATCTGCTGGGACCCTCCCTCCCATCCCTCCTGTCCTGGCTCCTCCTCCTTTGATCCCTTGGC
TCTGGAGGTGACAGGAGGACAGCAGCCCTGAGGTTTGCCCATGAAAGGTCTGCTGCCCTCGCCCCTCTGG
CTCCAGGGCCTTTTTTTAGTCCTTGGGCACATTCCTCCTCCCCAAAGGGCCGATGGGCAGATAGAGGAGA
GACAGGACCGTCTCACACCACCTCCCCTACCCACATGGCCCTTACCTTAGTTATGTTTCATCTGAAGGCT
GAGTTGAACACACTGGGTAAGGGTCACCTTCTCTTACGGGCCTAATATTTGTCCCCTGTCTCCAACACAC
AAGCTCCCATTCCAGCCTCCCCCCTTCCCTCTTTTACACCCTAGCTATCTGCACAGCTTCAGGCTGAGGG
GTGCCTCCTACTCTC
