>Addgene plasmid #51934 | pGL3-alphaMHC 3300bp | addgene partial sequence | sequence record 86101 | RVprimer3 5'-CTAGCAAAATAGGCTGTCCC-3'
ACATTTCTCTATCGATAGGTACCGAGCTCTTACGCGTGCTAGCCCGGGCTCGAGATCTGCGATCTAAGTA
AGCTTGACACACTTGACAATTTCTAGTTTACATTGTGTTACTCTATACAGATATGTCTTCATGGACAGTC
GTGTGATGCTCCCTGAATACAAGGTCCTTTTTTTTATGAAATCAGTGTGCATTAAATCAAGTCTGCATAG
GGAGGCCACAGGAAGAGCCCAGGTCCCCAGGTCTCCTCTTTATGCCCTCTCCCTCCCTAAGCCCATTCCT
CTTCCTGGAACAGACCTGAGCAGCAGTGGAGAAATCCGTAGAGTCTAAAGAGGATCACAGTGGAAGGAGA
TGTGTGGACCAGAGCCTAAAAGAGCAAGAGATAAAGGAGCAGCAAAGGCAGCTAGCCCGTGCACACACAG
AGGGTCAAGGACTAGCGGTAGAGCCTCAAGATAAGGATGATGCTCAGAATGGGTGAGGAGAGAGACGGGA
CTGAGACTCTGGAAGCGCTGGAAACGATACTGTAAAGGGGAAAACCCAGGCTACCTTTAGATGGAAGTCA
TGAAAGTCAGGGAGAAGGGAAGCTGGAGAGAGTAGAGGAATAAGACAAGGACAAGCCAGGTTGAGTGCTC
TGTGAGATTCCGATATGAGCGCCGGAACAGCAGAGGCTAGGGCTGATTTAGAGACAGGGAACTGAAGGTG
GGCACAGGAACAGACAGAGACGGGGGATCCAGGTAACAAAGGGATGGTGCCTCTCACCTGTGGCCAGAGC
GTCCATCTGGGGTCCACTTACTCTAGAACGTTCATCAGACTGCAGGGCTGGTTTGGGAGGCGGCTGA
