[The description below was written by a language model from this plasmid's Addgene catalogue record.]
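Description:
pGL3-alphaMHC 3300bp is a firefly luciferase reporter plasmid built on the pGL3-Basic backbone, a promoterless and enhancerless vector in which luciferase expression depends on whatever regulatory DNA is placed upstream of the reporter gene. It is propagated in E. coli under ampicillin selection. The record lists the copy number as unknown, and no feature table is provided, so details of the origin of replication and other backbone elements are not documented here.

The insert is a fragment of the rat (R. norvegicus) alpha-myosin heavy chain gene, Myh6, covering the promoter region from -2930 to +410 relative to the transcription start, roughly 3.3 kb as the name indicates. It was cloned into a HindIII site, which is retained at both ends. Because the same enzyme was used on both sides, the cloning was non-directional; the record does not state the orientation explicitly, though the stated purpose implies the promoter reads toward luciferase. The luciferase listed as a C-terminal "tag" is the backbone reporter lying downstream of the promoter fragment rather than a fusion to a myosin protein, since the insert is regulatory sequence and not a coding region.

In this arrangement the alpha-MHC promoter drives luciferase transcription, so light output after transfection serves as a readout of promoter activity. Alpha-MHC is a cardiac muscle gene, and the construct is suited to transient reporter assays of how transcription factors, signalling pathways or other stimuli regulate its promoter, although the record itself states only that it is a luciferase reporter for the rat alpha-MHC promoter.
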