Addgene plasmid #51934: pGL3-alphaMHC 3300bp
Purpose: luciferase reporter for rat alpha-MHC promoter
Depositing lab: Jeffery Molkentin.
Backbone
  Vector backbone: pGL3-Basic
  Vector type: Luciferase
Growth in bacteria
  Bacterial resistance: Ampicillin, 100 μg/mL
  Growth temperature: 37°C
  Growth strain: DH5alpha
  Copy number: Unknown
Gene/Insert
  Gene/Insert name: alpha MHC (alt name: alpha mysosin heavy chain)
  Species: R. norvegicus (rat)
  Mutation: -2930 to +410 promoter region
  Entrez Gene: Myh6 (a.k.a. Myhca)
  Promoter: alpha MHC
  Tag / fusion protein: luciferase (C terminal on backbone)
  Cloning method: Restriction Enzyme; 5′ cloning site HindIII (not destroyed); 3′ cloning site HindIII (not destroyed)
  Sequencing primers: 5′ LucNRev
Terms and licenses: Academic/Nonprofit Terms; Industry Terms: Not Available to Industry
How to cite: pGL3-alphaMHC 3300bp was a gift from Jeffery Molkentin (Addgene plasmid # 51934 ; http://n2t.net/addgene:51934 ; RRID:Addgene_51934)
